Addgene plasmid #172229: mCherry-2A-eGFP(W58X) pcDNA3.1(-)
Purpose: Expresses an mCherry-2A-eGFP dual reporter that contains a UAG codon in position 58 (W58X) of eGFP, in mammalian cells
Depositing lab: Joshua Rosenthal. Depositing organization: Marine Biological Laboratory. Publication: An efficient system for selectively altering genetic information within mRNAs. Montiel-Gonzalez MF, Vallecillo-Viejo IC, Rosenthal JJ. Nucleic Acids Res. 2016 Dec 1;44(21):e157. doi: 10.1093/nar/gkw738. Epub 2016 Aug 23. PubMed 27557710.
Backbone
  Vector backbone: pcDNA3.1(-)
  Total vector size (bp): 6898
  Vector type: Mammalian Expression
Growth in bacteria
  Bacterial resistance: Ampicillin, 100 μg/mL
  Growth temperature: 37°C
  Growth strain: DH5alpha
  Copy number: High Copy
Gene/Insert
  Gene/Insert name: mCherry-2A-eGFP
  Insert size (bp): 1514
  Promoter: CMV
  Cloning method: Gibson Cloning
  Sequencing primers: 5′ CMV forward; 3′ BGHrev
Terms and licenses: Academic/Nonprofit Terms; Industry Terms: Not Available to Industry
How to cite: mCherry-2A-eGFP(W58X) pcDNA3.1(-) was a gift from Joshua Rosenthal (Addgene plasmid # 172229 ; http://n2t.net/addgene:172229 ; RRID:Addgene_172229)
