[The description below was written by a language model from this plasmid's Addgene catalogue record and pLannotate feature annotations shown in this document.]
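Description:
mCherry-2A-eGFP(W58X) pcDNA3.1(-) is a mammalian expression plasmid of about 6.9 kb built on the pcDNA3.1(-) backbone. It is propagated in E. coli through a high-copy ColE1/pUC-type origin with ampicillin selection (AmpR under its own bla promoter). It also carries an f1 origin for single-stranded DNA production. For selection in mammalian cells, the backbone provides a neomycin phosphotransferase gene driven by the SV40 early promoter and terminated by the SV40 poly(A) signal. Several short annotated fragments (bom, HIV-1 LTR, ble, lacI, and the lac promoter/operator region) appear to be backbone remnants or partial sequence matches rather than functional elements.

The payload is a roughly 1.5 kb dual fluorescent reporter, assembled by Gibson cloning and placed between the CMV immediate-early enhancer/promoter and the bovine growth hormone polyadenylation signal. A T7 promoter sits upstream and could support in vitro transcription. The open reading frame encodes mCherry followed by a 2A self-cleaving peptide. The feature table does not annotate the 2A separately, but it would fall in the gap between the two fluorescent protein genes. A short FLAG-like fragment lies immediately before eGFP. The eGFP sequence has its tryptophan 58 codon replaced by a UAG stop codon (W58X), so translation normally ends early: cells fluoresce red but not green.

mCherry therefore reports transfection and expression, while green fluorescence appears only if the premature stop codon is corrected or bypassed. The associated publication concerns selectively altering genetic information within mRNAs, which is consistent with using this reporter to measure site-directed RNA editing that restores the tryptophan codon. The green-to-red ratio would serve as the measure of correction efficiency.
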