Features (pLannotate 1.2.2; 22 found; start..end, strand, type, name):
     28..80      -  misc_feature   bom (fragment): basis of mobility region from pBR322
    235..614     +  enhancer       CMV enhancer: human cytomegalovirus immediate early enhancer
    615..818     +  promoter       CMV promoter: human cytomegalovirus (CMV) immediate early promoter
    814..847     +  LTR            5' LTR (truncated) (fragment): truncated 5' long terminal repeat (LTR) from HIV-1
    863..881     +  promoter       T7 promoter: promoter for bacteriophage T7 RNA polymerase
    933..1640    +  CDS            mCherry: mCherry is a basic (constitutively fluorescent) red fluorescent protein published in 2004, derived from Discosoma sp.. It is reported to be a very rapidly-maturing monomer with low acid sensitivity.
   1710..1730    +  CDS            FLAG (fragment): FLAG® epitope tag, followed by an enterokinase cleavage site
   1731..2444    +  CDS            EGFP: EGFP is a basic (constitutively fluorescent) green fluorescent protein published in 1996, derived from Aequorea victoria. It is reported to be a rapidly-maturing weak dimer with moderate acid sensitivity.
   2498..2722    +  polyA_signal   bGH poly(A) signal: bovine growth hormone polyadenylation signal
   2726..2747    +  promoter       SV40 promoter (fragment): SV40 enhancer and early promoter
   2768..3196    +  rep_origin     f1 ori (sequence partly withheld): f1 bacteriophage origin of replication; arrow indicates direction of (+) strand synthesis
   3210..3539    +  promoter       SV40 promoter: SV40 enhancer and early promoter
   3606..4397    +  CDS            neo: KKA2_KLEPN - Also known as kan, nptII. Experimental evidence at protein level: Swiss-Prot protein existence level 1. Resistance to kanamycin, neomycin, paromomycin, ribostamycin, butirosin and gentamicin B. From Klebsiella pneumoniae.
   4421..4579    +  CDS            ble (fragment): BLE_KLEPN - Experimental evidence at protein level: Swiss-Prot protein existence level 1. Binding protein with a strong affinity to the bleomycin family of antibiotics. Binds to CL990; an antimitotic-antibiotic compound. From Klebsiella pneumoniae.
   4574..4695    +  polyA_signal   SV40 poly(A) signal: SV40 polyadenylation signal
   4768..4784    -  protein_bind   lac operator: The lac repressor binds to the lac operator to inhibit transcription in E. coli. This inhibition can be relieved by adding lactose or isopropyl-β-D-thiogalactopyranoside (IPTG). lac repressor encoded by lacI
   4792..4822    -  promoter       lac promoter: promoter for the E. coli lac operon
   4837..4858    -  protein_bind   CAP binding site: CAP binding activates transcription in the presence of cAMP. E. coli catabolite activator protein
   4871..4963    -  CDS            lacI (fragment): lac repressor; lacI; The lac repressor binds to the lac operator to inhibit transcription in E. coli. This inhibition can be relieved by adding lactose or isopropyl-β-D-thiogalactopyranoside (IPTG).
   5146..5734    -  rep_origin     ori: high-copy-number ColE1/pMB1/pBR322/pUC origin of replication
   5905..6765    -  CDS            AmpR: β-lactamase; bla; confers resistance to ampicillin, carbenicillin, and related antibiotics
   6766..6870    -  promoter       AmpR promoter: bla
>Addgene plasmid #172229 | mCherry-2A-eGFP(W58X) pcDNA3.1(-) | addgene full sequence | sequence record 339583 | Addgene NGS Result
GACGGATCGGGAGATCTCCCGATCCCCTATGGTGCACTCTCAGTACAATCTGCTCTGATGCCGCATAGTT
AAGCCAGTATCTGCTCCCTGCTTGTGTGTTGGAGGTCGCTGAGTAGTGCGCGAGCAAAATTTAAGCTACA
ACAAGGCAAGGCTTGACCGACAATTGCATGAAGAATCTGCTTAGGGTTAGGCGTTTTGCGCTGCTTCGCG
ATGTACGGGCCAGATATACGCGTTGACATTGATTATTGACTAGTTATTAATAGTAATCAATTACGGGGTC
ATTAGTTCATAGCCCATATATGGAGTTCCGCGTTACATAACTTACGGTAAATGGCCCGCCTGGCTGACCG
CCCAACGACCCCCGCCCATTGACGTCAATAATGACGTATGTTCCCATAGTAACGCCAATAGGGACTTTCC
ATTGACGTCAATGGGTGGAGTATTTACGGTAAACTGCCCACTTGGCAGTACATCAAGTGTATCATATGCC
AAGTACGCCCCCTATTGACGTCAATGACGGTAAATGGCCCGCCTGGCATTATGCCCAGTACATGACCTTA
TGGGACTTTCCTACTTGGCAGTACATCTACGTATTAGTCATCGCTATTACCATGGTGATGCGGTTTTGGC
AGTACATCAATGGGCGTGGATAGCGGTTTGACTCACGGGGATTTCCAAGTCTCCACCCCATTGACGTCAA
TGGGAGTTTGTTTTGGCACCAAAATCAACGGGACTTTCCAAAATGTCGTAACAACTCCGCCCCATTGACG
CAAATGGGCGGTAGGCGTGTACGGTGGGAGGTCTATATAAGCAGAGCTCTCTGGCTAACTAGAGAACCCA
CTGCTTACTGGCTTATCGAAATTAATACGACTCACTATAGGGAGACCCAAGCTGGCTAGCGTTTAAACGG
GCCCTCTAGACTCGAGGCCACCATGGTGAGCAAGGGCGAGGAGGACAACATGGCCATCATTAAGGAGTTC
ATGAGGTTCAAGGTCCACATGGAGGGAAGCGTGAACGGCCACGAGTTCGAGATCGAGGGAGAGGGCGAGG
GCAGACCTTACGAGGGCACCCAGACCGCCAAGCTGAAGGTCACCAAGGGAGGCCCCCTCCCCTTTGCTTG
GGACATCCTGTCCCCCCAGTTCATGTACGGCAGCAAGGCCTATGTCAAGCACCCCGCCGATATCCCCGAC
TACCTGAAGCTGTCCTTCCCCGAGGGCTTCAAGTGGGAGAGGGTGATGAACTTCGAGGACGGCGGCGTGG
TCACCGTGACACAGGACTCCAGCCTCCAGGACGGCGAGTTCATCTACAAGGTGAAGCTGAGGGGCACCAA
CTTCCCTAGCGACGGCCCTGTCATGCAGAAGAAGACCATGGGATGGGAGGCCAGCTCCGAGAGGATGTAC
CCCGAGGACGGCGCTCTGAAGGGCGAGATCAAGCAGAGGCTCAAGCTGAAGGACGGCGGCCACTACGACG
CCGAGGTGAAGACCACCTACAAAGCCAAGAAGCCCGTGCAACTGCCCGGCGCCTACAACGTCAACATCAA
GCTCGACATCACCTCCCACAACGAGGACTACACCATCGTGGAGCAATACGAGAGGGCCGAGGGAAGACAC
AGCACAGGCGGCATGGACGAGCTGTACAAGGGCTCCGGCGCCACCAACTTCAGCCTGCTCAAACAAGCCG
GCGATGTGGAGGAGAACCCTGGACCCGACTACAAGGACGACGACGACAAGGTGAGCAAAGGCGAGGAGCT
GTTCACCGGCGTGGTGCCTATCCTGGTCGAGCTGGACGGCGATGTGAACGGCCACAAGTTCAGCGTGTCC
GGCGAAGGAGAGGGCGATGCCACCTATGGCAAGCTGACCCTGAAGTTTATTTGCACTACTGGAAAACTAC
CTGTTCCATAGCCAACACTTGTCACTACCCTGACATACGGCGTGCAATGCTTCAGCAGGTACCCCGACCA
CATGAAACAGCACGACTTCTTCAAGTCCGCCATGCCCGAGGGCTACGTGCAGGAGAGGACCATCTTTTTC
AAAGACGACGGCAACTACAAGACCAGGGCTGAGGTGAAGTTCGAGGGCGATACCCTCGTGAACAGAATCG
AGCTCAAGGGCATCGACTTCAAGGAGGACGGCAACATCCTCGGCCACAAGCTGGAATACAATTACAACTC
CCACAACGTCTATATCATGGCCGATAAGCAGAAGAACGGCATTAAGGTCAATTTCAAGATCAGGCACAAC
ATCGAGGACGGCAGCGTGCAGCTGGCCGATCACTACCAGCAGAACACCCCCATCGGAGACGGACCTGTGC
TGCTGCCTGACAACCATTATCTGAGCACCCAGTCCGCCCTGTCCAAGGACCCTAACGAGAAGAGGGACCA
CATGGTCCTCCTGGAGTTCGTGACCGCCGCTGGCATCACCCTGGGAATGGACGAGCTCTACAAATGAGGA
TCCGAGCTCGGTACCAAGCTTAAGTTTAAACCGCTGATCAGCCTCGACTGTGCCTTCTAGTTGCCAGCCA
TCTGTTGTTTGCCCCTCCCCCGTGCCTTCCTTGACCCTGGAAGGTGCCACTCCCACTGTCCTTTCCTAAT
AAAATGAGGAAATTGCATCGCATTGTCTGAGTAGGTGTCATTCTATTCTGGGGGGTGGGGTGGGGCAGGA
CAGCAAGGGGGAGGATTGGGAAGACAATAGCAGGCATGCTGGGGATGCGGTGGGCTCTATGGCTTCTGAG
GCGGAAAGAACCAGCTGGGGCTCTAGGGGGTATCCCC
[124 nt withheld, positions 2768-2891]
C
[91 nt withheld, positions 2893-2983]
A
[49 nt withheld, positions 2985-3033]
CCTTTGACGTTGGAGTCCACGTTCTTT
[37 nt withheld, positions 3061-3097]
ACCCTATCTCGGTCTATTCTTTTGATTTATAAGGGATTTTGCCGATTTCGGCCTATTGGTTAAAAAATGA
GCTGATTTAACAAAAATTTAACGCGAATTAATTCTGTGGAATGTGTGTCAGTTAGGGTGTGGAAAGTCCC
CAGGCTCCCCAGCAGGCAGAAGTATGCAAAGCATGCATCTCAATTAGTCAGCAACCAGGTGTGGAAAGTC
CCCAGGCTCCCCAGCAGGCAGAAGTATGCAAAGCATGCATCTCAATTAGTCAGCAACCATAGTCCCGCCC
CTAACTCCGCCCATCCCGCCCCTAACTCCGCCCAGTTCCGCCCATTCTCCGCCCCATGGCTGACTAATTT
TTTTTATTTATGCAGAGGCCGAGGCCGCCTCTGCCTCTGAGCTATTCCAGAAGTAGTGAGGAGGCTTTTT
TGGAGGCCTAGGCTTTTGCAAAAAGCTCCCGGGAGCTTGTATATCCATTTTCGGATCTGATCAAGAGACA
GGATGAGGATCGTTTCGCATGATTGAACAAGATGGATTGCACGCAGGTTCTCCGGCCGCTTGGGTGGAGA
GGCTATTCGGCTATGACTGGGCACAACAGACAATCGGCTGCTCTGATGCCGCCGTGTTCCGGCTGTCAGC
GCAGGGGCGCCCGGTTCTTTTTGTCAAGACCGACCTGTCCGGTGCCCTGAATGAACTGCAGGACGAGGCA
GCGCGGCTATCGTGGCTGGCCACGACGGGCGTTCCTTGCGCAGCTGTGCTCGACGTTGTCACTGAAGCGG
GAAGGGACTGGCTGCTATTGGGCGAAGTGCCGGGGCAGGATCTCCTGTCATCTCACCTTGCTCCTGCCGA
GAAAGTATCCATCATGGCTGATGCAATGCGGCGGCTGCATACGCTTGATCCGGCTACCTGCCCATTCGAC
CACCAAGCGAAACATCGCATCGAGCGAGCACGTACTCGGATGGAAGCCGGTCTTGTCGATCAGGATGATC
TGGACGAAGAGCATCAGGGGCTCGCGCCAGCCGAACTGTTCGCCAGGCTCAAGGCGCGCATGCCCGACGG
CGAGGATCTCGTCGTGACCCATGGCGATGCCTGCTTGCCGAATATCATGGTGGAAAATGGCCGCTTTTCT
GGATTCATCGACTGTGGCCGGCTGGGTGTGGCGGACCGCTATCAGGACATAGCGTTGGCTACCCGTGATA
TTGCTGAAGAGCTTGGCGGCGAATGGGCTGACCGCTTCCTCGTGCTTTACGGTATCGCCGCTCCCGATTC
GCAGCGCATCGCCTTCTATCGCCTTCTTGACGAGTTCTTCTGAGCGGGACTCTGGGGTTCGAAATGACCG
ACCAAGCGACGCCCAACCTGCCATCACGAGATTTCGATTCCACCGCCGCCTTCTATGAAAGGTTGGGCTT
CGGAATCGTTTTCCGGGACGCCGGCTGGATGATCCTCCAGCGCGGGGATCTCATGCTGGAGTTCTTCGCC
CACCCCAACTTGTTTATTGCAGCTTATAATGGTTACAAATAAAGCAATAGCATCACAAATTTCACAAATA
AAGCATTTTTTTCACTGCATTCTAGTTGTGGTTTGTCCAAACTCATCAATGTATCTTATCATGTCTGTAT
ACCGTCGACCTCTAGCTAGAGCTTGGCGTAATCATGGTCATAGCTGTTTCCTGTGTGAAATTGTTATCCG
CTCACAATTCCACACAACATACGAGCCGGAAGCATAAAGTGTAAAGCCTGGGGTGCCTAATGAGTGAGCT
AACTCACATTAATTGCGTTGCGCTCACTGCCCGCTTTCCAGTCGGGAAACCTGTCGTGCCAGCTGCATTA
ATGAATCGGCCAACGCGCGGGGAGAGGCGGTTTGCGTATTGGGCGCTCTTCCGCTTCCTCGCTCACTGAC
TCGCTGCGCTCGGTCGTTCGGCTGCGGCGAGCGGTATCAGCTCACTCAAAGGCGGTAATACGGTTATCCA
CAGAATCAGGGGATAACGCAGGAAAGAACATGTGAGCAAAAGGCCAGCAAAAGGCCAGGAACCGTAAAAA
GGCCGCGTTGCTGGCGTTTTTCCATAGGCTCCGCCCCCCTGACGAGCATCACAAAAATCGACGCTCAAGT
CAGAGGTGGCGAAACCCGACAGGACTATAAAGATACCAGGCGTTTCCCCCTGGAAGCTCCCTCGTGCGCT
CTCCTGTTCCGACCCTGCCGCTTACCGGATACCTGTCCGCCTTTCTCCCTTCGGGAAGCGTGGCGCTTTC
TCATAGCTCACGCTGTAGGTATCTCAGTTCGGTGTAGGTCGTTCGCTCCAAGCTGGGCTGTGTGCACGAA
CCCCCCGTTCAGCCCGACCGCTGCGCCTTATCCGGTAACTATCGTCTTGAGTCCAACCCGGTAAGACACG
ACTTATCGCCACTGGCAGCAGCCACTGGTAACAGGATTAGCAGAGCGAGGTATGTAGGCGGTGCTACAGA
GTTCTTGAAGTGGTGGCCTAACTACGGCTACACTAGAAGAACAGTATTTGGTATCTGCGCTCTGCTGAAG
CCAGTTACCTTCGGAAAAAGAGTTGGTAGCTCTTGATCCGGCAAACAAACCACCGCTGGTAGCGGTGGTT
TTTTTGTTTGCAAGCAGCAGATTACGCGCAGAAAAAAAGGATCTCAAGAAGATCCTTTGATCTTTTCTAC
GGGGTCTGACGCTCAGTGGAACGAAAACTCACGTTAAGGGATTTTGGTCATGAGATTATCAAAAAGGATC
TTCACCTAGATCCTTTTAAATTAAAAATGAAGTTTTAAATCAATCTAAAGTATATATGAGTAAACTTGGT
CTGACAGTTACCAATGCTTAATCAGTGAGGCACCTATCTCAGCGATCTGTCTATTTCGTTCATCCATAGT
TGCCTGACTCCCCGTCGTGTAGATAACTACGATACGGGAGGGCTTACCATCTGGCCCCAGTGCTGCAATG
ATACCGCGAGACCCACGCTCACCGGCTCCAGATTTATCAGCAATAAACCAGCCAGCCGGAAGGGCCGAGC
GCAGAAGTGGTCCTGCAACTTTATCCGCCTCCATCCAGTCTATTAATTGTTGCCGGGAAGCTAGAGTAAG
TAGTTCGCCAGTTAATAGTTTGCGCAACGTTGTTGCCATTGCTACAGGCATCGTGGTGTCACGCTCGTCG
TTTGGTATGGCTTCATTCAGCTCCGGTTCCCAACGATCAAGGCGAGTTACATGATCCCCCATGTTGTGCA
AAAAAGCGGTTAGCTCCTTCGGTCCTCCGATCGTTGTCAGAAGTAAGTTGGCCGCAGTGTTATCACTCAT
GGTTATGGCAGCACTGCATAATTCTCTTACTGTCATGCCATCCGTAAGATGCTTTTCTGTGACTGGTGAG
TACTCAACCAAGTCATTCTGAGAATAGTGTATGCGGCGACCGAGTTGCTCTTGCCCGGCGTCAATACGGG
ATAATACCGCGCCACATAGCAGAACTTTAAAAGTGCTCATCATTGGAAAACGTTCTTCGGGGCGAAAACT
CTCAAGGATCTTACCGCTGTTGAGATCCAGTTCGATGTAACCCACTCGTGCACCCAACTGATCTTCAGCA
TCTTTTACTTTCACCAGCGTTTCTGGGTGAGCAAAAACAGGAAGGCAAAATGCCGCAAAAAAGGGAATAA
GGGCGACACGGAAATGTTGAATACTCATACTCTTCCTTTTTCAATATTATTGAAGCATTTATCAGGGTTA
TTGTCTCATGAGCGGATACATATTTGAATGTATTTAGAAAAATAAACAAATAGGGGTTCCGCGCACATTT
CCCCGAAAAGTGCCACCTGACGTC
